Addgene plasmid #53608: pMGIB-3xFLAG-pontin
Purpose: Retroviral expression of human pontin
Depositing lab: Steven Artandi. Depositing organization: Stanford University. Publication: Identification of ATPases pontin and reptin as telomerase components essential for holoenzyme assembly. Venteicher AS, Meng Z, Mason PJ, Veenstra TD, Artandi SE. Cell. 2008 Mar 21;132(6):945-57. doi: 10.1016/j.cell.2008.01.019. PubMed 18358808.
Backbone
  Vector backbone: pMGIB
  Backbone manufacturer: -
  Backbone size w/o insert (bp): 6000
  Total vector size (bp): 7000
  Modifications to backbone: Retroviral backbone. Insert followed by IRES-Blasticidin cassette
  Vector type: Mammalian Expression, Retroviral
  Selectable markers: Blasticidin
Growth in bacteria
  Bacterial resistance: Ampicillin, 100 μg/mL
  Growth temperature: 37°C
  Growth strain: DH5alpha
  Copy number: High Copy
Gene/Insert
  Gene/Insert name: pontin (alt names: RUVBL1; RuvB-like AAA ATPase 1)
  Species: H. sapiens (human)
  Mutation: pontin CDS mutated to confer resistance to shRNA. All mutations silent
  GenBank ID: NM_003707.2; NP_003698.1
  Entrez Gene: RUVBL1 (a.k.a. ECP-54, ECP54, INO80H, NMP 238, NMP238, PONTIN, Pontin52, RVB1, TIH1, TIP49, TIP49A)
  Promoter: LTR
  Tag / fusion protein: 3xFLAG (N terminal on backbone)
  Cloning method: Restriction Enzyme; 5′ cloning site AscI (not destroyed); 3′ cloning site PacI (not destroyed)
  Sequencing primers: 5′ T7; 3′ IRES-R
Terms and licenses: Academic/Nonprofit Terms; Industry Terms: Not Available to Industry
How to cite: pMGIB-3xFLAG-pontin was a gift from Steven Artandi (Addgene plasmid # 53608 ; http://n2t.net/addgene:53608 ; RRID:Addgene_53608)
