[The description below was written by a language model from this plasmid's Addgene catalogue record.]
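Description:
pMGIB-3xFLAG-pontin is a retroviral mammalian expression plasmid built on the pMGIB backbone, designed to deliver human pontin (RUVBL1, RuvB-like AAA ATPase 1) into mammalian cells by retroviral transduction. The recorded sizes are approximate: about 6 kb for the backbone and 7 kb for the complete plasmid. In bacteria it is maintained as a high-copy plasmid under ampicillin selection. The record does not name the bacterial origin of replication, and no feature table is available to confirm individual elements such as the packaging signal.

Expression of the insert is driven by the retroviral LTR. The pontin coding sequence sits between AscI and PacI sites, both of which are retained, and is fused at its N terminus to a 3xFLAG epitope supplied by the backbone, which allows detection and affinity purification of the protein with anti-FLAG reagents. Downstream of the insert lies an IRES-blasticidin resistance cassette, so the tagged pontin and the selection marker are translated from a single bicistronic transcript. Blasticidin selection therefore enriches for transduced cells that also express the transgene.

The pontin coding sequence carries silent mutations that make it resistant to an shRNA while leaving the encoded protein unchanged. This design suits knockdown-rescue experiments, in which endogenous pontin is depleted by RNA interference and the tagged, shRNA-insensitive version is supplied from the integrated provirus. The associated work concerns pontin and reptin as ATPases that act as telomerase components required for holoenzyme assembly, which is consistent with using the construct for functional complementation and for isolating pontin-containing complexes.
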