>Addgene plasmid #53608 | pMGIB-3xFLAG-pontin | addgene partial sequence | sequence record 89479 | pLXSN5 5'-CCCTTGAACCTCCTCGTTCGACC-3'
CCTCACTCCTTCTCTAGGCGCCCCCATATGAGATCTTATATGGGGCACCCCCGCCCCTTGTAAACTTCCC
TGACCCTGACATGACAAGAGTTACTAACAGCCCCTCTCTCCAAGCTCACTTACAGGCTCTCTACTTAGTC
CAGCACGAAGTCTGGAGACCTCTGGCGGCAGCCTACCAAGAACAACTGGACCGACCGGTGGTACCTCACC
CTTACCGAGTCGGCGACACAGTGTGGGTCCGCCGACACCAGACTAAGAACCTAGAACCTCGCTGGAAAGG
ACCTTACACAGTCCTGCTGACCACCCCCACCGCCCTCAAAGTAGACGGCATCGCAGCTTGGATACACGCC
GCCCACGTAAAACAATTGAAGATCTAGTCGAAATTAACCCTCACTAAAGGGAACAAAAGCTGGAGCTCCA
CCGCGGTGGCGGCCAATTCGAGCTCGGTACCCGTTTAAACGCCACCATGGGGTCCCGGGCTGACTACAAA
GACCATGACGGTGATTATAAAGATCATGACATCGACTACAAGGATGACGATGACAAGGGGCGCGCCAAGA
TTGAGGAGGTGAAGAGCACTACGAAGACGCAGCGCATCGCCTCCCACAGCCACGTGAAAGGGCTGGGGCT
GGACGAGAGCGGCTTGGCCAAGCAGGCGGCCTCAGGGCTTGTGGGCCAGGAGAACGCGCGAGAGGCATGT
GGCGTCATAGTAGAATTAATCAAAAGCAAGAAAATGGCTGGAAGAGCTGTCTTGTTGGCAGGACCTCCTG
GAACTGGCAAGACAGCTCTGGCTCTGGCTATTGCTCAGGAGCTGGGTAGTAAGGTCCCCTTCTGCCCAT
