>Addgene plasmid #53608 | pMGIB-3xFLAG-pontin | addgene partial sequence | sequence record 89488 | IRES-F 5'-TGGCTCTCCTCAAGCGTATT-3'
TCTGGGGCCTCGGTGCACATGCTTTACATGTGTTTAGTCGAGGTTAAAAAACGTCTAGGCCCCCCGAACC
ACGGGGACGTGGTTTTCCTTTGAAAAACACGATGATAATACCATGAAAACATTTAACATTTCTCAACAGG
ATCTAGAATTAGTAGAAGTAGCGACAGAGAAGATTACAATGCTTTATGAGGATAATAAACATCATGTGGG
AGCGGCAATTCGTACGAAAACAGGAGAAATCATTTCGGCAGTACATATTGAAGCGTATATAGGACGAGTA
ACTGTTTGTGCAGAAGCCATTGCGATTGGTAGTGCAGTTTCGAATGGACAAAAGGATTTTGACACGATTG
TAGCTGTTAGACACCCTTATTCTGACGAAGTAGATAGAAGTATTCGAGTGGTAAGTCCTTGTGGTATGTG
TAGGGAGTTGATTTCAGACTATGCACCAGATTGTTTTGTGTTAATAGAAATGAATGGCAAGTTAGTCAAA
ACTACGATTGAAGAACTCATTCCACTCAAATATACCCGAAATTAAAAGTTTTACCATACCAAGCTCATCG
GGCCGCCAGGTACAAGTAAGGATCCGGATTAGTCCAATTTGTTAAAGACAGGATATCAGTGGTCCAGGCT
CTAGTTTTGACTCAACAATATCACCAGCTGAAGCCTATAGAGTACGAGCCATAGATAAAATAAAAGATTT
TATTTAGTCTCCAGAAAAAGGGGGGAATGAAAGACCCCACCTGTAGGTTTGGCAAGCTAGCTTAAGTAAC
GCCATTTTGCAAGGCATGGAAAAATACATAACTGAGAATAGAGAAGTTCAGATCAAGGTCAGGAACAGAT
GGAACAGCTGAATATGGGCCAAACAGGATATCTGTGGTAAGCAGTTC
