>Addgene plasmid #53608 | pMGIB-3xFLAG-pontin | addgene partial sequence | sequence record 89498 | pCDH-rev 5'-GCATTCCTTTGGCGAGAG-3'
TTCCGGGCCCTCACATTGCCAAAAGACGGCAATATGGTGGAAAATAACCGGAATTGGTCGAGGTCGAGCT
TGCATGCCTGCAGGTTTAAACAGTCGACTCTAGACTTAATTAATCACTTCATGTACTTATCCTGCTGGTC
AGCCAGGATTTTGGCGGAGGACTTGGCATCATAGAAAAGTTCACTGATCTCTTCGACATGCTCTTTCTCA
ATGCTGTCCTTCCCGTTGATTTTAGCCAAGAGATTGGCCGGGGTCAGCAGCTGCACTGAGTACCTCAGTG
TGGTCTTGGTGCCAATCTCCCCCAGGTGGTTCAGTGCCTCCTCACTGATGTTGATTCCTTCCGTCTGGGC
ACGGATTTTAATGATCTGTTTCATTTCCTGTGGAGTATACAGCATGGTCCGGATTATCATCACTCGGTCC
AGAAGGTCAAGAGGGATGCCGTGAGGGGATGTGATGTCCTCAGTGCCTCTGATGACACAGTTGCCTCGGT
TGGATGCAAAGATGACGATGGGAGCGATAGAAGACTCCAGGGCGCGGTGCAGGTAGGTGAAGCACTCAAT
GTCCAGCATGTGGACCTCATCAACAAACAGCACACCCGGGACCAGCTCAGCAATGCCCTGGTCGATGTAC
TTGTTCACCACCTTATTAATCTCCCCTCGAAGTTTGTCTGTGATTTCTGTCTTCTTTGGCTTCATTAGCT
GGCCCATCATGGACAGGATATCTTGTCCCCCCTGGGGCCGCGCATTAGCCACATCCAAGTCATGCAAGGT
CACATCTTGGATGATTTCTTTCTTTTTGTGCACATCCCCTTTTGGCAAGGGGACATACTCTTCAGCTTCA
AGGTCGAATTCTGTGGCATAGGTATCACACCTGCCCTGCCTCTTCACGGCCCCACTGTTGGCTTCATGTA
